Addgene plasmid #75742: ADK gRNA (BRDN0001146463)
Purpose: 3rd generation lentiviral gRNA plasmid targeting human ADK
Depositing lab: John Doench & David Root. Depositing organization: Broad Institute. Publication: Optimized sgRNA design to maximize activity and minimize off-target effects of CRISPR-Cas9. Doench JG, Fusi N, Sullender M, Hegde M, Vaimberg EW, Donovan KF, Smith I, Tothova Z, Wilen C, Orchard R, Virgin HW, Listgarten J, Root DE. Nat Biotechnol. 2016 Jan 18. doi: 10.1038/nbt.3437. PubMed 26780180.
Backbone
  Vector backbone: lentiGuide-Puro
  Backbone manufacturer: Zhang Lab (Addgene plasmid # 52963)
  Vector type: Mammalian Expression, Lentiviral, CRISPR
  Selectable markers: Puromycin
Growth in bacteria
  Bacterial resistance: Ampicillin, 100 μg/mL
  Growth temperature: 37°C
  Growth strain: DH5alpha
  Copy number: High Copy
Gene/Insert
  Gene/Insert name: ADK (alt names: ADK; NM_001123.3)
  gRNA/shRNA sequence: TCTGGAGAAAAACTGGATGT
  Species: H. sapiens (human)
  Entrez Gene: ADK (a.k.a. AK)
  Promoter: hU6
  Cloning method: Unknown
  Sequencing primers: 5′ U6-F; 3′ pS2-R
Terms and licenses: Academic/Nonprofit Terms; Industry Terms: Not Available to Industry
Depositor comments: The gRNA was designed to target the following Genbank reference sequence(s): NM_001123.3,NM_001202449.1,NM_001202450.1,NM_006721.3. Note that this plasmid does NOT contain Cas9. It should be used in conjunction with lentiCas9-Blast (Addgene #52962) or otherwise with cell lines already expressing Cas9. Browse the full kinome gRNA library at http://www.addgene.org/pooled-library/broadgpp-human-kinome/ or visit http://www.broadinstitute.org/rnai/public/ for detailed protocols and information.
How to cite: ADK gRNA (BRDN0001146463) was a gift from John Doench & David Root (Addgene plasmid # 75742 ; http://n2t.net/addgene:75742 ; RRID:Addgene_75742)
