[The description below was written by a language model from this plasmid's Addgene catalogue record and pLannotate feature annotations shown in this document.]
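Description:
ADK gRNA (BRDN0001146463) is a third-generation lentiviral guide RNA plasmid built on the lentiGuide-Puro backbone and designed to target human ADK (adenosine kinase) for CRISPR-Cas9 editing in mammalian cells. In bacteria it is maintained as a high-copy plasmid through a ColE1/pUC-type origin and selected with ampicillin via the β-lactamase gene. An f1 origin and remnants of a lac/T7/T3 cloning region are also carried in the backbone.

The lentiviral transfer cassette begins with an RSV promoter fused to a truncated HIV-1 5' LTR, which drives Tat-independent production of the genomic RNA. This is followed by the Ψ packaging signal with a partial gag sequence and the Rev response element for nuclear export of the unspliced transcript. Downstream, a human U6 RNA polymerase III promoter expresses the ADK-specific spacer joined to the Streptococcus pyogenes Cas9 guide RNA scaffold. A cPPT/CTS element, which aids nuclear import of the viral genome, follows the guide cassette. An EF-1α core promoter with its intron A then drives puromycin N-acetyltransferase, allowing selection of transduced cells. A WPRE enhances transcript expression, and the cassette ends in a self-inactivating ΔU3 3' LTR that limits LTR-driven transcription after integration. An SV40 polyadenylation signal and SV40 origin lie outside the LTRs.

The plasmid does not encode Cas9, so it must be used with a separate Cas9 vector or in cells that already express Cas9. The guide was designed against several ADK reference transcripts and belongs to a human kinome gRNA collection associated with work on optimized sgRNA design. Its typical use is ADK knockout in human cells.
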