Features (pLannotate 1.2.2; 29 found; start..end, strand, type, name):
     14..80      +  CDS            small t antigen (fragment): SV40 (simian virus 40) small t antigen
    106..317     +  promoter       EF-1α core promoter: core promoter for human elongation factor EF-1α
    318..1256    +  intron         EF-1α intron A: intron upstream of the start codon of human EF-1α
   1278..1877    +  CDS            PuroR (fragment): puromycin N-acetyltransferase; pac from Streptomyces; confers resistance to puromycin
   1893..2481    +  misc_feature   WPRE: woodchuck hepatitis virus posttranscriptional regulatory element
   2532..2551    +  misc_feature   cPPT/CTS (fragment): central polypurine tract and central termination sequence of HIV-1
   2553..2786    +  LTR            3' LTR (ΔU3): self-inactivating 3' long terminal repeat (LTR) from HIV-1
   2864..2985    +  polyA_signal   SV40 poly(A) signal: SV40 polyadenylation signal
   3025..3160    +  rep_origin     SV40 ori: SV40 origin of replication
   3181..3199    -  promoter       T7 promoter: promoter for bacteriophage T7 RNA polymerase
   3207..3362    +  CDS            lacZα (fragment): LacZα fragment of β-galactosidase; lacZ fragment
   3367..3795    +  rep_origin     f1 ori (sequence partly withheld): f1 bacteriophage origin of replication; arrow indicates direction of (+) strand synthesis
   3848..3952    +  promoter       AmpR promoter: bla
   3953..4813    +  CDS            AmpR: β-lactamase; bla; confers resistance to ampicillin, carbenicillin, and related antibiotics
   4984..5572    +  rep_origin     ori: high-copy-number ColE1/pMB1/pBR322/pUC origin of replication
   5755..5847    +  CDS            lacI (fragment): lac repressor; lacI; The lac repressor binds to the lac operator to inhibit transcription in E. coli. This inhibition can be relieved by adding lactose or isopropyl-β-D-thiogalactopyranoside (IPTG).
   5860..5881    +  protein_bind   CAP binding site: CAP binding activates transcription in the presence of cAMP. E. coli catabolite activator protein
   5896..5926    +  promoter       lac promoter: promoter for the E. coli lac operon
   5934..5950    +  protein_bind   lac operator: The lac repressor binds to the lac operator to inhibit transcription in E. coli. This inhibition can be relieved by adding lactose or isopropyl-β-D-thiogalactopyranoside (IPTG). lac repressor encoded by lacI
   5995..6013    +  promoter       T3 promoter: promoter for bacteriophage T3 RNA polymerase
   6041..6267    +  promoter       RSV promoter: Rous sarcoma virus enhancer/promoter
   6268..6448    +  LTR            5' LTR (truncated): truncated 5' long terminal repeat (LTR) from HIV-1
   6495..6620    +  misc_feature   HIV-1 Ψ: packaging signal of human immunodeficiency virus type 1
   6604..6967    +  CDS            HIV-1 gag (fragment): gag protein from human immunodeficiency virus 1; gag
   7113..7346    +  misc_feature   RRE: The Rev response element (RRE) of HIV-1 allows for Rev-dependent mRNA export from the nucleus to the cytoplasm.
   7723..7749    +  CDS            Rev (fragment): human immunodeficiency virus 1 (HIV-1) Rev protein; rev; enhances nuclear export of unspliced and incompletely spliced viral mRNAs
   7753..7993    +  promoter       U6 promoter: RNA polymerase III promoter for human U6 snRNA
   8023..8098    +  misc_RNA       gRNA scaffold: guide RNA scaffold for the Streptococcus pyogenes CRISPR/Cas9 system
   8154..8271    +  misc_feature   cPPT/CTS: central polypurine tract and central termination sequence of HIV-1
>Addgene plasmid #75742 | ADK gRNA (BRDN0001146463) | addgene full sequence | sequence record 184478 | Addgene Assembled Sequence
CCCGGGTGCAAAGATGGATAAAGTTTTAAACAGAGAGGAATCTTTGCAGCTAATGGACCTTCTAGGTCTT
GAAAGGAGTGGGAATTGGCTCCGGTGCCCGTCAGTGGGCAGAGCGCACATCGCCCACAGTCCCCGAGAAG
TTGGGGGGAGGGGTCGGCAATTGATCCGGTGCCTAGAGAAGGTGGCGCGGGGTAAACTGGGAAAGTGATG
TCGTGTACTGGCTCCGCCTTTTTCCCGAGGGTGGGGGAGAACCGTATATAAGTGCAGTAGTCGCCGTGAA
CGTTCTTTTTCGCAACGGGTTTGCCGCCAGAACACAGGTAAGTGCCGTGTGTGGTTCCCGCGGGCCTGGC
CTCTTTACGGGTTATGGCCCTTGCGTGCCTTGAATTACTTCCACCTGGCTGCAGTACGTGATTCTTGATC
CCGAGCTTCGGGTTGGAAGTGGGTGGGAGAGTTCGAGGCCTTGCGCTTAAGGAGCCCCTTCGCCTCGTGC
TTGAGTTGAGGCCTGGCCTGGGCGCTGGGGCCGCCGCGTGCGAATCTGGTGGCACCTTCGCGCCTGTCTC
GCTGCTTTCGATAAGTCTCTAGCCATTTAAAATTTTTGATGACCTGCTGCGACGCTTTTTTTCTGGCAAG
ATAGTCTTGTAAATGCGGGCCAAGATCTGCACACTGGTATTTCGGTTTTTGGGGCCGCGGGCGGCGACGG
GGCCCGTGCGTCCCAGCGCACATGTTCGGCGAGGCGGGGCCTGCGAGCGCGGCCACCGAGAATCGGACGG
GGGTAGTCTCAAGCTGGCCGGCCTGCTCTGGTGCCTGGCCTCGCGCCGCCGTGTATCGCCCCGCCCTGGG
CGGCAAGGCTGGCCCGGTCGGCACCAGTTGCGTGAGCGGAAAGATGGCCGCTTCCCGGCCCTGCTGCAGG
GAGCTCAAAATGGAGGACGCGGCGCTCGGGAGAGCGGGCGGGTGAGTCACCCACACAAAGGAAAAGGGCC
TTTCCGTCCTCAGCCGTCGCTTCATGTGACTCCACGGAGTACCGGGCGCCGTCCAGGCACCTCGATTAGT
TCTCGAGCTTTTGGAGTACGTCGTCTTTAGGTTGGGGGGAGGGGTTTTATGCGATGGAGTTTCCCCACAC
TGAGTGGGTGGAGACTGAAGTTAGGCCAGCTTGGCACTTGATGTAATTCTCCTTGGAATTTGCCCTTTTT
GAGTTTGGATCTTGGTTCATTCTCAAGCCTCAGACAGTGGTTCAAAGTTTTTTTCTTCCATTTCAGGTGT
CGTGACGTACGGCCACCATGACCGAGTACAAGCCCACGGTGCGCCTCGCCACCCGCGACGACGTCCCCAG
GGCCGTACGCACCCTCGCCGCCGCGTTCGCCGACTACCCCGCCACGCGCCACACCGTCGATCCGGACCGC
CACATCGAGCGGGTCACCGAGCTGCAAGAACTCTTCCTCACGCGCGTCGGGCTCGACATCGGCAAGGTGT
GGGTCGCGGACGACGGCGCCGCCGTGGCGGTCTGGACCACGCCGGAGAGCGTCGAAGCGGGGGCGGTGTT
CGCCGAGATCGGCCCGCGCATGGCCGAGTTGAGCGGTTCCCGGCTGGCCGCGCAGCAACAGATGGAAGGC
CTCCTGGCGCCGCACCGGCCCAAGGAGCCCGCGTGGTTCCTGGCCACCGTCGGAGTCTCGCCCGACCACC
AGGGCAAGGGTCTGGGCAGCGCCGTCGTGCTCCCCGGAGTGGAGGCGGCCGAGCGCGCCGGGGTGCCCGC
CTTCCTGGAGACCTCCGCGCCCCGCAACCTCCCCTTCTACGAGCGGCTCGGCTTCACCGTCACCGCCGAC
GTCGAGGTGCCCGAAGGACCGCGCACCTGGTGCATGACCCGCAAGCCCGGTGCCTGAACGCGTTAAGTCG
ACAATCAACCTCTGGATTACAAAATTTGTGAAAGATTGACTGGTATTCTTAACTATGTTGCTCCTTTTAC
GCTATGTGGATACGCTGCTTTAATGCCTTTGTATCATGCTATTGCTTCCCGTATGGCTTTCATTTTCTCC
TCCTTGTATAAATCCTGGTTGCTGTCTCTTTATGAGGAGTTGTGGCCCGTTGTCAGGCAACGTGGCGTGG
TGTGCACTGTGTTTGCTGACGCAACCCCCACTGGTTGGGGCATTGCCACCACCTGTCAGCTCCTTTCCGG
GACTTTCGCTTTCCCCCTCCCTATTGCCACGGCGGAACTCATCGCCGCCTGCCTTGCCCGCTGCTGGACA
GGGGCTCGGCTGTTGGGCACTGACAATTCCGTGGTGTTGTCGGGGAAATCATCGTCCTTTCCTTGGCTGC
TCGCCTGTGTTGCCACCTGGATTCTGCGCGGGACGTCCTTCTGCTACGTCCCTTCGGCCCTCAATCCAGC
GGACCTTCCTTCCCGCGGCCTGCTGCCGGCTCTGCGGCCTCTTCCGCGTCTTCGCCTTCGCCCTCAGACG
AGTCGGATCTCCCTTTGGGCCGCCTCCCCGCGTCGACTTTAAGACCAATGACTTACAAGGCAGCTGTAGA
TCTTAGCCACTTTTTAAAAGAAAAGGGGGGACTGGAAGGGCTAATTCACTCCCAACGAAGACAAGATCTG
CTTTTTGCTTGTACTGGGTCTCTCTGGTTAGACCAGATCTGAGCCTGGGAGCTCTCTGGCTAACTAGGGA
ACCCACTGCTTAAGCCTCAATAAAGCTTGCCTTGAGTGCTTCAAGTAGTGTGTGCCCGTCTGTTGTGTGA
CTCTGGTAACTAGAGATCCCTCAGACCCTTTTAGTCAGTGTGGAAAATCTCTAGCAGTACGTATAGTAGT
TCATGTCATCTTATTATTCAGTATTTATAACTTGCAAAGAAATGAATATCAGAGAGTGAGAGGAACTTGT
TTATTGCAGCTTATAATGGTTACAAATAAAGCAATAGCATCACAAATTTCACAAATAAAGCATTTTTTTC
ACTGCATTCTAGTTGTGGTTTGTCCAAACTCATCAATGTATCTTATCATGTCTGGCTCTAGCTATCCCGC
CCCTAACTCCGCCCATCCCGCCCCTAACTCCGCCCAGTTCCGCCCATTCTCCGCCCCATGGCTGACTAAT
TTTTTTTATTTATGCAGAGGCCGAGGCCGCCTCGGCCTCTGAGCTATTCCAGAAGTAGTGAGGAGGCTTT
TTTGGAGGCCTAGGGACGTACCCAATTCGCCCTATAGTGAGTCGTATTACGCGCGCTCACTGGCCGTCGT
TTTACAACGTCGTGACTGGGAAAACCCTGGCGTTACCCAACTTAATCGCCTTGCAGCACATCCCCCTTTC
GCCAGCTGGCGTAATAGCGAAGAGGCCCGCACCGATCGCCCTTCCCAACAGTTGCGCAGCCTGAATGGCG
AATGGG
[124 nt withheld, positions 3367-3490]
C
[91 nt withheld, positions 3492-3582]
A
[49 nt withheld, positions 3584-3632]
CCTTTGACGTTGGAGTCCACGTTCTTT
[37 nt withheld, positions 3660-3696]
ACCCTATCTCGGTCTATTCTTTTGATTTATAAGGGATTTTGCCGATTTCGGCCTATTGGTTAAAAAATGA
GCTGATTTAACAAAAATTTAACGCGAATTTTAACAAAATATTAACGCTTACAATTTAGGTGGCACTTTTC
GGGGAAATGTGCGCGGAACCCCTATTTGTTTATTTTTCTAAATACATTCAAATATGTATCCGCTCATGAG
ACAATAACCCTGATAAATGCTTCAATAATATTGAAAAAGGAAGAGTATGAGTATTCAACATTTCCGTGTC
GCCCTTATTCCCTTTTTTGCGGCATTTTGCCTTCCTGTTTTTGCTCACCCAGAAACGCTGGTGAAAGTAA
AAGATGCTGAAGATCAGTTGGGTGCACGAGTGGGTTACATCGAACTGGATCTCAACAGCGGTAAGATCCT
TGAGAGTTTTCGCCCCGAAGAACGTTTTCCAATGATGAGCACTTTTAAAGTTCTGCTATGTGGCGCGGTA
TTATCCCGTATTGACGCCGGGCAAGAGCAACTCGGTCGCCGCATACACTATTCTCAGAATGACTTGGTTG
AGTACTCACCAGTCACAGAAAAGCATCTTACGGATGGCATGACAGTAAGAGAATTATGCAGTGCTGCCAT
AACCATGAGTGATAACACTGCGGCCAACTTACTTCTGACAACGATCGGAGGACCGAAGGAGCTAACCGCT
TTTTTGCACAACATGGGGGATCATGTAACTCGCCTTGATCGTTGGGAACCGGAGCTGAATGAAGCCATAC
CAAACGACGAGCGTGACACCACGATGCCTGTAGCAATGGCAACAACGTTGCGCAAACTATTAACTGGCGA
ACTACTTACTCTAGCTTCCCGGCAACAATTAATAGACTGGATGGAGGCGGATAAAGTTGCAGGACCACTT
CTGCGCTCGGCCCTTCCGGCTGGCTGGTTTATTGCTGATAAATCTGGAGCCGGTGAGCGTGGGTCTCGCG
GTATCATTGCAGCACTGGGGCCAGATGGTAAGCCCTCCCGTATCGTAGTTATCTACACGACGGGGAGTCA
GGCAACTATGGATGAACGAAATAGACAGATCGCTGAGATAGGTGCCTCACTGATTAAGCATTGGTAACTG
TCAGACCAAGTTTACTCATATATACTTTAGATTGATTTAAAACTTCATTTTTAATTTAAAAGGATCTAGG
TGAAGATCCTTTTTGATAATCTCATGACCAAAATCCCTTAACGTGAGTTTTCGTTCCACTGAGCGTCAGA
CCCCGTAGAAAAGATCAAAGGATCTTCTTGAGATCCTTTTTTTCTGCGCGTAATCTGCTGCTTGCAAACA
AAAAAACCACCGCTACCAGCGGTGGTTTGTTTGCCGGATCAAGAGCTACCAACTCTTTTTCCGAAGGTAA
CTGGCTTCAGCAGAGCGCAGATACCAAATACTGTTCTTCTAGTGTAGCCGTAGTTAGGCCACCACTTCAA
GAACTCTGTAGCACCGCCTACATACCTCGCTCTGCTAATCCTGTTACCAGTGGCTGCTGCCAGTGGCGAT
AAGTCGTGTCTTACCGGGTTGGACTCAAGACGATAGTTACCGGATAAGGCGCAGCGGTCGGGCTGAACGG
GGGGTTCGTGCACACAGCCCAGCTTGGAGCGAACGACCTACACCGAACTGAGATACCTACAGCGTGAGCT
ATGAGAAAGCGCCACGCTTCCCGAAGGGAGAAAGGCGGACAGGTATCCGGTAAGCGGCAGGGTCGGAACA
GGAGAGCGCACGAGGGAGCTTCCAGGGGGAAACGCCTGGTATCTTTATAGTCCTGTCGGGTTTCGCCACC
TCTGACTTGAGCGTCGATTTTTGTGATGCTCGTCAGGGGGGCGGAGCCTATGGAAAAACGCCAGCAACGC
GGCCTTTTTACGGTTCCTGGCCTTTTGCTGGCCTTTTGCTCACATGTTCTTTCCTGCGTTATCCCCTGAT
TCTGTGGATAACCGTATTACCGCCTTTGAGTGAGCTGATACCGCTCGCCGCAGCCGAACGACCGAGCGCA
GCGAGTCAGTGAGCGAGGAAGCGGAAGAGCGCCCAATACGCAAACCGCCTCTCCCCGCGCGTTGGCCGAT
TCATTAATGCAGCTGGCACGACAGGTTTCCCGACTGGAAAGCGGGCAGTGAGCGCAACGCAATTAATGTG
AGTTAGCTCACTCATTAGGCACCCCAGGCTTTACACTTTATGCTTCCGGCTCGTATGTTGTGTGGAATTG
TGAGCGGATAACAATTTCACACAGGAAACAGCTATGACCATGATTACGCCAAGCGCGCAATTAACCCTCA
CTAAAGGGAACAAAAGCTGGAGCTGCAAGCTTAATGTAGTCTTATGCAATACTCTTGTAGTCTTGCAACA
TGGTAACGATGAGTTAGCAACATGCCTTACAAGGAGAGAAAAAGCACCGTGCATGCCGATTGGTGGAAGT
AAGGTGGTACGATCGTGCCTTATTAGGAAGGCAACAGACGGGTCTGACATGGATTGGACGAACCACTGAA
TTGCCGCATTGCAGAGATATTGTATTTAAGTGCCTAGCTCGATACATAAACGGGTCTCTCTGGTTAGACC
AGATCTGAGCCTGGGAGCTCTCTGGCTAACTAGGGAACCCACTGCTTAAGCCTCAATAAAGCTTGCCTTG
AGTGCTTCAAGTAGTGTGTGCCCGTCTGTTGTGTGACTCTGGTAACTAGAGATCCCTCAGACCCTTTTAG
TCAGTGTGGAAAATCTCTAGCAGTGGCGCCCGAACAGGGACTTGAAAGCGAAAGGGAAACCAGAGGAGCT
CTCTCGACGCAGGACTCGGCTTGCTGAAGCGCGCACGGCAAGAGGCGAGGGGCGGCGACTGGTGAGTACG
CCAAAAATTTTGACTAGCGGAGGCTAGAAGGAGAGAGATGGGTGCGAGAGCGTCAGTATTAAGCGGGGGA
GAATTAGATCGCGATGGGAAAAAATTCGGTTAAGGCCAGGGGGAAAGAAAAAATATAAATTAAAACATAT
AGTATGGGCAAGCAGGGAGCTAGAACGATTCGCAGTTAATCCTGGCCTGTTAGAAACATCAGAAGGCTGT
AGACAAATACTGGGACAGCTACAACCATCCCTTCAGACAGGATCAGAAGAACTTAGATCATTATATAATA
CAGTAGCAACCCTCTATTGTGTGCATCAAAGGATAGAGATAAAAGACACCAAGGAAGCTTTAGACAAGAT
AGAGGAAGAGCAAAACAAAAGTAAGACCACCGCACAGCAAGCGGCCGCTGATCTTCAGACCTGGAGGAGG
AGATATGAGGGACAATTGGAGAAGTGAATTATATAAATATAAAGTAGTAAAAATTGAACCATTAGGAGTA
GCACCCACCAAGGCAAAGAGAAGAGTGGTGCAGAGAGAAAAAAGAGCAGTGGGAATAGGAGCTTTGTTCC
TTGGGTTCTTGGGAGCAGCAGGAAGCACTATGGGCGCAGCGTCAATGACGCTGACGGTACAGGCCAGACA
ATTATTGTCTGGTATAGTGCAGCAGCAGAACAATTTGCTGAGGGCTATTGAGGCGCAACAGCATCTGTTG
CAACTCACAGTCTGGGGCATCAAGCAGCTCCAGGCAAGAATCCTGGCTGTGGAAAGATACCTAAAGGATC
AACAGCTCCTGGGGATTTGGGGTTGCTCTGGAAAACTCATTTGCACCACTGCTGTGCCTTGGAATGCTAG
TTGGAGTAATAAATCTCTGGAACAGATTTGGAATCACACGACCTGGATGGAGTGGGACAGAGAAATTAAC
AATTACACAAGCTTAATACACTCCTTAATTGAAGAATCGCAAAACCAGCAAGAAAAGAATGAACAAGAAT
TATTGGAATTAGATAAATGGGCAAGTTTGTGGAATTGGTTTAACATAACAAATTGGCTGTGGTATATAAA
ATTATTCATAATGATAGTAGGAGGCTTGGTAGGTTTAAGAATAGTTTTTGCTGTACTTTCTATAGTGAAT
AGAGTTAGGCAGGGATATTCACCATTATCGTTTCAGACCCACCTCCCAACCCCGAGGGGACCCAGAGAGG
GCCTATTTCCCATGATTCCTTCATATTTGCATATACGATACAAGGCTGTTAGAGAGATAATTAGAATTAA
TTTGACTGTAAACACAAAGATATTAGTACAAAATACGTGACGTAGAAAGTAATAATTTCTTGGGTAGTTT
GCAGTTTTAAAATTATGTTTTAAAATGGACTATCATATGCTTACCGTAACTTGAAAGTATTTCGATTTCT
TGGCTTTATATATCTTGTGGAAAGGACGAAACACCGTCTGGAGAAAAACTGGATGTGTTTTAGAGCTAGA
AATAGCAAGTTAAAATAAGGCTAGTCCGTTATCAACTTGAAAAAGTGGCACCGAGTCGGTGCTTTTTTAA
GCTTGGCGTAACTAGATCTTGAGACAAATGGCAGTATTCATCCACAATTTTAAAAGAAAAGGGGGGATTG
GGGGGTACAGTGCAGGGGAAAGAATAGTAGACATAATAGCAACAGACATACAAACTAAAGAATTACAAAA
ACAAATTACAAAAATTCAAAATTTTCGGGTTTATTACAGGGACAGCAGAGATCCACTTTGGCGCCGGCTC
GAGGGGG
