>Addgene plasmid #75742 | ADK gRNA (BRDN0001146463) | depositor partial sequence | sequence record 143202 | Target Sequence
TCTGGAGAAAAACTGGATGT
