>Addgene plasmid #75742 | ADK gRNA (BRDN0001146463) | addgene partial sequence | sequence record 184477 | hU6-F
CGTGACGTAGAAAGTAATAATTTCTTGGGTAGTTTGCAGTTTTAAAATTATGTTTTAAAATGGACTATCA
TATGCTTACCGTAACTTGAAAGTATTTCGATTTCTTGGCTTTATATATCTTGTGGAAAGGACGAAACACC
GTCTGGAGAAAAACTGGATGTGTTTTAGAGCTAGAAATAGCAAGTTAAAATAAGGCTAGTCCGTTATCAA
CTTGAAAAAGTGGCACCGAGTCGGTGCTTTTTTAAGCTTGGCGTAACTAGATCTTGAGACAAATGGCAGT
ATTCATCCACAATTTTAAAAGAAAAGGGGGGATTGGGGGGTACAGTGCAGGGGAAAGAATAGTAGACATA
ATAGCAACAGACATACAAACTAAAGAATTACAAAAACAAATTACAAAAATTCAAAATTTTCGGGTTTATT
ACAGGGACAGCAGAGATCCACTTTGGCGCCGGCTCGAGGGGGCCCGGGTGCAAAGATGGATAAAGTTTTA
AACAGAGAGGAATCTTTGCAGCTAATGGACCTTCTAGGTCTTGAAAGGAGTGGGAATTGGCTCCGGTGCC
CGTCAGTGGG
